Addgene plasmid #42133: pET21b-RL027A
Depositing lab: Sheref Mansy. Depositing organization: Universita degli Studi di Trento. Publication: Fluorescent Proteins and in Vitro Genetic Organization for Cell-Free Synthetic Biology. Lentini R, Forlin M, Martini L, Del Bianco C, Spencer AC, Torino D, Mansy SS. ACS Synth Biol. 2013 Mar 15. 10.1021/sb400003y PubMed 23654270.
Backbone
  Vector backbone: pET21b
  Backbone manufacturer: Novagen
  Backbone size w/o insert (bp): 5367
  Total vector size (bp): 6840
  Vector type: Bacterial Expression
Growth in bacteria
  Bacterial resistance: Ampicillin, 100 μg/mL
  Growth temperature: 37°C
  Growth strain: DH5alpha
  Copy number: Low Copy
Gene/Insert
  Gene/Insert name: mCherry-mVenus (alt name: mCherry-A206K Venus)
  Species: Synthetic
  Insert size (bp): 1473
  Promoter: T7 promoter
  Cloning method: Unknown
  Sequencing primers: 5′ AAGGAGAATAATCTATGAGCAAAGGCGAA; 3′ ataagttcaaactaattgaattcggatccgc
Terms and licenses: Academic/Nonprofit Terms; Industry Terms: Not Available to Industry
How to cite: pET21b-RL027A was a gift from Sheref Mansy (Addgene plasmid # 42133 ; http://n2t.net/addgene:42133 ; RRID:Addgene_42133)
