[The description below was written by a language model from this plasmid's Addgene catalogue record and pLannotate feature annotations shown in this document.]
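Description:
pET21b-RL027A is a bacterial expression plasmid of 6,840 bp built on the Novagen pET21b backbone. It carries a synthetic 1,473 bp insert encoding two fluorescent proteins, mCherry and monomeric (A206K) Venus. It is propagated in E. coli under ampicillin selection from the bla gene. It replicates from a pBR322-type origin accompanied by the bom region and the rop gene, which is consistent with its catalogue listing as low copy. An f1 origin is also present, along with short remnants of the tetracycline resistance gene left over from the backbone's pBR322 ancestry.

The expression cassette consists of a T7 promoter followed immediately by a lac operator and the strong T7 gene 10 ribosome binding site, and it ends in the T7 terminator. A plasmid-borne lacI gene supplies repressor, so transcription requires T7 RNA polymerase and in cells can be induced with IPTG. The mCherry coding sequence comes first. About 50 bp downstream lies the yellow fluorescent protein, which the automated annotation matches to an mVenus variant. A short histidine-tag sequence, probably the C-terminal His tag of pET21b, is annotated just after Venus. The size of the gap suggests the two reporters may be arranged as separate cistrons on one T7 transcript rather than as a fusion. However, the record does not state this, and no second ribosome binding site is annotated.

The associated publication concerns fluorescent proteins and genetic organization in cell-free synthetic biology. The plasmid is therefore most plausibly a two-colour reporter for comparing how much each gene position is expressed in in vitro transcription–translation reactions.
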