Features (pLannotate 1.2.2; 20 found; start..end, strand, type, name):
     12..467     +  rep_origin     f1 ori (sequence partly withheld): f1 bacteriophage origin of replication; arrow indicates direction of (+) strand synthesis
    494..598     +  promoter       AmpR promoter: bla
    599..1459    +  CDS            AmpR: β-lactamase; bla; confers resistance to ampicillin, carbenicillin, and related antibiotics
   1630..2218    +  rep_origin     ori: high-copy-number ColE1/pMB1/pBR322/pUC origin of replication
   2404..2546    -  misc_feature   bom: basis of mobility region from pBR322
   2648..2839    -  CDS            rop: Rop protein, which maintains plasmids at low copy number; rop
   2856..3236    +  CDS            YPB1_ECOLX: Protein predicted: Swiss-Prot protein existence level 4. From Escherichia coli.
   3308..3599    -  CDS            TcR (fragment): tetracycline efflux protein; tet; confers resistance to tetracycline
   3614..3635    -  protein_bind   CAP binding site: CAP binding activates transcription in the presence of cAMP. E. coli catabolite activator protein
   3648..4730    -  CDS            lacI: lac repressor; lacI; The lac repressor binds to the lac operator to inhibit transcription in E. coli. This inhibition can be relieved by adding lactose or isopropyl-β-D-thiogalactopyranoside (IPTG).
   4731..4808    -  promoter       lacI promoter: lacI
   4816..5095    -  CDS            TcR (fragment): tetracycline efflux protein; tet; confers resistance to tetracycline
   5117..5135    +  promoter       T7 promoter: promoter for bacteriophage T7 RNA polymerase
   5136..5160    +  protein_bind   lac operator: The lac repressor binds to the lac operator to inhibit transcription in E. coli. This inhibition can be relieved by adding lactose or isopropyl-β-D-thiogalactopyranoside (IPTG). lac repressor encoded by lacI
   5175..5197    +  RBS            RBS: efficient ribosome binding site from bacteriophage T7 gene 10 (Olins and Rangwala, 1989)
   5205..5912    +  CDS            mCherry: mCherry is a basic (constitutively fluorescent) red fluorescent protein published in 2004, derived from Discosoma sp.. It is reported to be a very rapidly-maturing monomer with low acid sensitivity.
   5964..6674    +  CDS            mVenus-Q69M: mVenus-Q69M is a basic (constitutively fluorescent) yellow fluorescent protein published in 2010, derived from Aequorea victoria. It is reported to be a very rapidly-maturing monomer.
   6684..6701    +  CDS            9xHis (fragment): 9xHis affinity tag
   6711..6760    +  CDS            SET1 (fragment): solubility-enhancement tag derived from T7 phage gene 10B
   6768..6815    +  terminator     T7 terminator: transcription terminator for bacteriophage T7 RNA polymerase
>Addgene plasmid #42133 | pET21b-RL027A | depositor full sequence | sequence record 56985 | pET21b-RL027A sequence 6840 bps
TGGCGAATGGG
[124 nt withheld, positions 12-135]
C
[91 nt withheld, positions 137-227]
A
[49 nt withheld, positions 229-277]
CCTTTGACGTTGGAGTCCACGTTCTTT
[37 nt withheld, positions 305-341]
ACCCTATCTCGGTCTATTCTTTTGATTTATAAGGGATTTTGCCGATTTCGGCCTATTGGTTAAAAAATGA
GCTGATTTAACAAAAATTTAACGCGAATTTTAACAAAATATTAACGTTTACAATTTCAGGTGGCACTTTT
CGGGGAAATGTGCGCGGAACCCCTATTTGTTTATTTTTCTAAATACATTCAAATATGTATCCGCTCATGA
GACAATAACCCTGATAAATGCTTCAATAATATTGAAAAAGGAAGAGTATGAGTATTCAACATTTCCGTGT
CGCCCTTATTCCCTTTTTTGCGGCATTTTGCCTTCCTGTTTTTGCTCACCCAGAAACGCTGGTGAAAGTA
AAAGATGCTGAAGATCAGTTGGGTGCACGAGTGGGTTACATCGAACTGGATCTCAACAGCGGTAAGATCC
TTGAGAGTTTTCGCCCCGAAGAACGTTTTCCAATGATGAGCACTTTTAAAGTTCTGCTATGTGGCGCGGT
ATTATCCCGTATTGACGCCGGGCAAGAGCAACTCGGTCGCCGCATACACTATTCTCAGAATGACTTGGTT
GAGTACTCACCAGTCACAGAAAAGCATCTTACGGATGGCATGACAGTAAGAGAATTATGCAGTGCTGCCA
TAACCATGAGTGATAACACTGCGGCCAACTTACTTCTGACAACGATCGGAGGACCGAAGGAGCTAACCGC
TTTTTTGCACAACATGGGGGATCATGTAACTCGCCTTGATCGTTGGGAACCGGAGCTGAATGAAGCCATA
CCAAACGACGAGCGTGACACCACGATGCCTGCAGCAATGGCAACAACGTTGCGCAAACTATTAACTGGCG
AACTACTTACTCTAGCTTCCCGGCAACAATTAATAGACTGGATGGAGGCGGATAAAGTTGCAGGACCACT
TCTGCGCTCGGCCCTTCCGGCTGGCTGGTTTATTGCTGATAAATCTGGAGCCGGTGAGCGTGGGTCTCGC
GGTATCATTGCAGCACTGGGGCCAGATGGTAAGCCCTCCCGTATCGTAGTTATCTACACGACGGGGAGTC
AGGCAACTATGGATGAACGAAATAGACAGATCGCTGAGATAGGTGCCTCACTGATTAAGCATTGGTAACT
GTCAGACCAAGTTTACTCATATATACTTTAGATTGATTTAAAACTTCATTTTTAATTTAAAAGGATCTAG
GTGAAGATCCTTTTTGATAATCTCATGACCAAAATCCCTTAACGTGAGTTTTCGTTCCACTGAGCGTCAG
ACCCCGTAGAAAAGATCAAAGGATCTTCTTGAGATCCTTTTTTTCTGCGCGTAATCTGCTGCTTGCAAAC
AAAAAAACCACCGCTACCAGCGGTGGTTTGTTTGCCGGATCAAGAGCTACCAACTCTTTTTCCGAAGGTA
ACTGGCTTCAGCAGAGCGCAGATACCAAATACTGTCCTTCTAGTGTAGCCGTAGTTAGGCCACCACTTCA
AGAACTCTGTAGCACCGCCTACATACCTCGCTCTGCTAATCCTGTTACCAGTGGCTGCTGCCAGTGGCGA
TAAGTCGTGTCTTACCGGGTTGGACTCAAGACGATAGTTACCGGATAAGGCGCAGCGGTCGGGCTGAACG
GGGGGTTCGTGCACACAGCCCAGCTTGGAGCGAACGACCTACACCGAACTGAGATACCTACAGCGTGAGC
TATGAGAAAGCGCCACGCTTCCCGAAGGGAGAAAGGCGGACAGGTATCCGGTAAGCGGCAGGGTCGGAAC
AGGAGAGCGCACGAGGGAGCTTCCAGGGGGAAACGCCTGGTATCTTTATAGTCCTGTCGGGTTTCGCCAC
CTCTGACTTGAGCGTCGATTTTTGTGATGCTCGTCAGGGGGGCGGAGCCTATGGAAAAACGCCAGCAACG
CGGCCTTTTTACGGTTCCTGGCCTTTTGCTGGCCTTTTGCTCACATGTTCTTTCCTGCGTTATCCCCTGA
TTCTGTGGATAACCGTATTACCGCCTTTGAGTGAGCTGATACCGCTCGCCGCAGCCGAACGACCGAGCGC
AGCGAGTCAGTGAGCGAGGAAGCGGAAGAGCGCCTGATGCGGTATTTTCTCCTTACGCATCTGTGCGGTA
TTTCACACCGCATATATGGTGCACTCTCAGTACAATCTGCTCTGATGCCGCATAGTTAAGCCAGTATACA
CTCCGCTATCGCTACGTGACTGGGTCATGGCTGCGCCCCGACACCCGCCAACACCCGCTGACGCGCCCTG
ACGGGCTTGTCTGCTCCCGGCATCCGCTTACAGACAAGCTGTGACCGTCTCCGGGAGCTGCATGTGTCAG
AGGTTTTCACCGTCATCACCGAAACGCGCGAGGCAGCTGCGGTAAAGCTCATCAGCGTGGTCGTGAAGCG
ATTCACAGATGTCTGCCTGTTCATCCGCGTCCAGCTCGTTGAGTTTCTCCAGAAGCGTTAATGTCTGGCT
TCTGATAAAGCGGGCCATGTTAAGGGCGGTTTTTTCCTGTTTGGTCACTGATGCCTCCGTGTAAGGGGGA
TTTCTGTTCATGGGGGTAATGATACCGATGAAACGAGAGAGGATGCTCACGATACGGGTTACTGATGATG
AACATGCCCGGTTACTGGAACGTTGTGAGGGTAAACAACTGGCGGTATGGATGCGGCGGGACCAGAGAAA
AATCACTCAGGGTCAATGCCAGCGCTTCGTTAATACAGATGTAGGTGTTCCACAGGGTAGCCAGCAGCAT
CCTGCGATGCAGATCCGGAACATAATGGTGCAGGGCGCTGACTTCCGCGTTTCCAGACTTTACGAAACAC
GGAAACCGAAGACCATTCATGTTGTTGCTCAGGTCGCAGACGTTTTGCAGCAGCAGTCGCTTCACGTTCG
CTCGCGTATCGGTGATTCATTCTGCTAACCAGTAAGGCAACCCCGCCAGCCTAGCCGGGTCCTCAACGAC
AGGAGCACGATCATGCGCACCCGTGGGGCCGCCATGCCGGCGATAATGGCCTGCTTCTCGCCGAAACGTT
TGGTGGCGGGACCAGTGACGAAGGCTTGAGCGAGGGCGTGCAAGATTCCGAATACCGCAAGCGACAGGCC
GATCATCGTCGCGCTCCAGCGAAAGCGGTCCTCGCCGAAAATGACCCAGAGCGCTGCCGGCACCTGTCCT
ACGAGTTGCATGATAAAGAAGACAGTCATAAGTGCGGCGACGATAGTCATGCCCCGCGCCCACCGGAAGG
AGCTGACTGGGTTGAAGGCTCTCAAGGGCATCGGTCGAGATCCCGGTGCCTAATGAGTGAGCTAACTTAC
ATTAATTGCGTTGCGCTCACTGCCCGCTTTCCAGTCGGGAAACCTGTCGTGCCAGCTGCATTAATGAATC
GGCCAACGCGCGGGGAGAGGCGGTTTGCGTATTGGGCGCCAGGGTGGTTTTTCTTTTCACCAGTGAGACG
GGCAACAGCTGATTGCCCTTCACCGCCTGGCCCTGAGAGAGTTGCAGCAAGCGGTCCACGCTGGTTTGCC
CCAGCAGGCGAAAATCCTGTTTGATGGTGGTTAACGGCGGGATATAACATGAGCTGTCTTCGGTATCGTC
GTATCCCACTACCGAGATATCCGCACCAACGCGCAGCCCGGACTCGGTAATGGCGCGCATTGCGCCCAGC
GCCATCTGATCGTTGGCAACCAGCATCGCAGTGGGAACGATGCCCTCATTCAGCATTTGCATGGTTTGTT
GAAAACCGGACATGGCACTCCAGTCGCCTTCCCGTTCCGCTATCGGCTGAATTTGATTGCGAGTGAGATA
TTTATGCCAGCCAGCCAGACGCAGACGCGCCGAGACAGAACTTAATGGGCCCGCTAACAGCGCGATTTGC
TGGTGACCCAATGCGACCAGATGCTCCACGCCCAGTCGCGTACCGTCTTCATGGGAGAAAATAATACTGT
TGATGGGTGTCTGGTCAGAGACATCAAGAAATAACGCCGGAACATTAGTGCAGGCAGCTTCCACAGCAAT
GGCATCCTGGTCATCCAGCGGATAGTTAATGATCAGCCCACTGACGCGTTGCGCGAGAAGATTGTGCACC
GCCGCTTTACAGGCTTCGACGCCGCTTCGTTCTACCATCGACACCACCACGCTGGCACCCAGTTGATCGG
CGCGAGATTTAATCGCCGCGACAATTTGCGACGGCGCGTGCAGGGCCAGACTGGAGGTGGCAACGCCAAT
CAGCAACGACTGTTTGCCCGCCAGTTGTTGTGCCACGCGGTTGGGAATGTAATTCAGCTCCGCCATCGCC
GCTTCCACTTTTTCCCGCGTTTTCGCAGAAACGTGGCTGGCCTGGTTCACCACGCGGGAAACGGTCTGAT
AAGAGACACCGGCATACTCTGCGACATCGTATAACGTTACTGGTTTCACATTCACCACCCTGAATTGACT
CTCTTCCGGGCGCTATCATGCCATACCGCGAAAGGTTTTGCGCCATTCGATGGTGTCCGGGATCTCGACG
CTCTCCCTTATGCGACTCCTGCATTAGGAAGCAGCCCAGTAGTAGGTTGAGGCCGTTGAGCACCGCCGCC
GCAAGGAATGGTGCATGCAAGGAGATGGCGCCCAACAGTCCCCCGGCCACGGGGCCTGCCACCATACCCA
CGCCGAAACAAGCGCTCATGAGCCCGAAGTGGCGAGCCCGATCTTCCCCATCGGTGATGTCGGCGATATA
GGCGCCAGCAACCGCACCTGTGGCGCCGGTGATGCCGGCCACGATGCGTCCGGCGTAGAGGATCGAGATC
TCGATCCCGCGAAATTAATACGACTCACTATAGGGGAATTGTGAGCGGATAACAATTCCCCTCTAGAAAT
AATTTTGTTTAACTTTAAGAAGGAGATATACATATGGTGAGTAAAGGCGAGGAGGACAATATGGCGATCA
TCAAAGAGTTCATGCGCTTCAAAGTCCACATGGAAGGCAGCGTTAATGGTCACGAGTTCGAAATTGAGGG
CGAAGGCGAAGGTCGTCCGTATGAGGGTACACAGACCGCTAAACTGAAAGTCACGAAAGGTGGTCCACTG
CCATTTGCTTGGGATATTCTGAGCCCACAGTTCATGTATGGCTCCAAAGCCTATGTGAAACATCCGGCCG
ATATTCCGGACTATCTGAAACTGAGCTTCCCTGAAGGGTTCAAATGGGAACGTGTGATGAACTTTGAGGA
TGGTGGTGTTGTGACAGTGACACAGGATTCTAGCCTGCAAGACGGTGAGTTCATCTATAAAGTGAAACTG
CGTGGCACGAATTTTCCGAGTGATGGCCCGGTTATGCAGAAAAAAACGATGGGTTGGGAGGCCTCTAGTG
AGCGTATGTATCCAGAAGATGGCGCTCTGAAAGGCGAAATCAAACAGCGTCTGAAACTGAAAGATGGTGG
CCACTATGATGCCGAAGTGAAAACCACGTATAAAGCCAAAAAACCTGTCCAACTGCCTGGTGCCTATAAC
GTTAACATCAAACTGGACATCACCTCACACAATGAGGACTATACGATCGTGGAGCAGTATGAGCGTGCTG
AAGGACGTCATTCTACCGGTGGTATGGATGAGCTGTATAAATAAGCGGATCCGAATTCAATTAGTTTGAA
CTTATAAGGAGAATAATCTATGAGCAAAGGCGAAGAACTGTTCACGGGTGTGGTTCCGATCCTGGTTGAA
CTGGATGGCGATGTGAACGGTCATAAATTTAGCGTGTCTGGTGAAGGCGAAGGTGATGCGACCTACGGCA
AACTGACGCTGAAACTGATTTGCACCACGGGTAAACTGCCGGTTCCGTGGCCGACCCTGGTGACCACGCT
GGGTTATGGTCTGATGTGTTTCGCACGTTACCCGGATCACATGAAACGCCATGATTTCTTTAAATCTGCG
ATGCCGGAAGGCTATGTGCAGGAACGTACCATCTTTTTCAAAGATGATGGTAACTACAAAACCCGCGCGG
AAGTTAAATTTGAAGGCGATACGCTGGTGAACCGTATTGAACTGAAAGGTATCGATTTCAAAGAAGATGG
CAATATTCTGGGTCACAAACTGGAATACAACTACAACAGTCATAACGTGTACATTACCGCCGATAAACAG
AAAAACGGTATCAAAGCAAACTTCAAAATCCGTCACAACATCGAAGATGGCGGTGTTCAGCTGGCCGATC
ATTACCAGCAGAACACCCCGATTGGCGATGGTCCGGTGCTGCTGCCGGATAATCATTATCTGAGTTACCA
GAGCAAACTGTCTAAAGATCCGAATGAAAAACGCGATCACATGGTTCTGCTGGAATTTGTGACCGCGGCC
GGCATTACGCATGGTATGGATGAACTGTATAAATAACTCGAGCACCACCACCACCACCACTGAGATCCGG
CTGCTAACAAAGCCCGAAAGGAAGCTGAGTTGGCTGCTGCCACCGCTGAGCAATAACTAGCATAACCCCT
TGGGGCCTCTAAACGGGTCTTGAGGGGTTTTTTGCTGAAAGGAGGAACTATATCCGGAT
