>Addgene plasmid #42133 | pET21b-RL027A | addgene partial sequence | sequence record 59281 | T7term 5'-GCTAGTTATTGCTCAGCGG-3'
TAGCAGCCGGATCTCAGTGGTGGTGGTGGTGGTGCTCGAGTTATTTATACAGTTCATCCATACCATGCGT
AATGCCGGCCGCGGTCACAAATTCCAGCAGAACCATGTGATCGCGTTTTTCATTCGGATCTTTAGACAGT
TTGCTCTGGTAACTCAGATAATGATTATCCGGCAGCAGCACCGGACCATCGCCAATCGGGGTGTTCTGCT
GGTAATGATCGGCCAGCTGAACACCGCCATCTTCGATGTTGTGACGGATTTTGAAGTTTGCTTTGATACC
GTTTTTCTGTTTATCGGCGGTAATGTACACGTTATGACTGTTGTAGTTGTATTCCAGTTTGTGACCCAGA
ATATTGCCATCTTCTTTGAAATCGATACCTTTCAGTTCAATACGGTTCACCAGCGTATCGCCTTCAAATT
TAACTTCCGCGCGGGTTTTGTAGTTACCATCATCTTTGAAAAAGATGGTACGTTCCTGCACATAGCCTTC
CGGCATCGCAGATTTAAAGAAATCATGGCGTTTCATGTGATCCGGGTAACGTGCGAAACACATCAGACCA
TAACCCAGCGTGGTCACCAGGGTCGGCCACGGAACCGGCAGTTTACCCGTGGTGCAAATCAGTTTCAGCG
TCAGTTTGCCGTAGGTCGCATCACCTTCGCCTTCACCAGACACGCTAAATTTATGACCGTTCACATCGCC
ATCCAGTTCAACCAGGATCGGAACCACACCCGTGAACAGTTCTTCGCCTTTGCTCATAGATTATTCTCCT
TATAAGTTCAAACTAATTGAATTCGGATCCGCTTATTTATACAGCTCA
