>Addgene plasmid #42133 | pET21b-RL027A | addgene partial sequence | sequence record 59567 | T7 5'-TAATACGACTCACTATAGGG-3'
TTTTGTTTAACTTTAAGAAGGAGATATACATATGGTGAGTAAAGGCGAGGAGGACAATATGGCGATCATC
AAAGAGTTCATGCGCTTCAAAGTCCACATGGAAGGCAGCGTTAATGGTCACGAGTTCGAAATTGAGGGCG
AAGGCGAAGGTCGTCCGTATGAGGGTACACAGACCGCTAAACTGAAAGTCACGAAAGGTGGTCCACTGCC
ATTTGCTTGGGATATTCTGAGCCCACAGTTCATGTATGGCTCCAAAGCCTATGTGAAACATCCGGCCGAT
ATTCCGGACTATCTGAAACTGAGCTTCCCTGAAGGGTTCAAATGGGAACGTGTGATGAACTTTGAGGATG
GTGGTGTTGTGACAGTGACACAGGATTCTAGCCTGCAAGACGGTGAGTTCATCTATAAAGTGAAACTGCG
TGGCACGAATTTTCCGAGTGATGGCCCGGTTATGCAGAAAAAAACGATGGGTTGGGAGGCCTCTAGTGAG
CGTATGTATCCAGAAGATGGCGCTCTGAAAGGCGAAATCAAACAGCGTCTGAAACTGAAAGATGGTGGCC
ACTATGATGCCGAAGTGAAAACCACGTATAAAGCCAAAAAACCTGTCCAACTGCCTGGTGCCTATAACGT
TAACATCAAACTGGACATCACCTCACACAATGAGGACTATACGATCGTGGAGCAGTATGAGCGTGCTGAA
GGACGTCATTCTACCGGTGGTATGGATGAGCTGTATAAATAAGCGGATCCGAATTCAATTAGTTTGAACT
TATAAGGAGAATAATCTATGAG
